Addgene plasmid #127763: pSpCas9(BB)-2A-Hygro
Purpose: (Empty Backbone) Used for expression of sgRNA in mammalian cells
Depositing lab: Ken-Ichi Takemaru. Depositing organization: Stony Brook University.
Backbone
  Vector backbone: pSpCas9(BB)-2A-Puro (PX459) V2.0 (Addgene#62988)
  Vector type: Mammalian Expression
  Selectable markers: Hygromycin
Growth in bacteria
  Bacterial resistance: Ampicillin, 100 μg/mL
  Growth temperature: 37°C
  Growth strain: NEB Stable
  Copy number: High Copy
Gene/Insert
  Cloning method: Restriction Enzyme
  Sequencing primers: 5′ AGCTGGGAGGCGACAAAAGG
Terms and licenses: Academic/Nonprofit Terms; Industry Terms: Not Available to Industry
Depositor comments: pSpCas9(BB)-2A-Puro (PX459) V2.0 was digested with EcoRI to remove the T2A-Puro cassette, and a P2A-Hygromycin cassette was amplified by PCR, digested with MfeI, and ligated.
How to cite: pSpCas9(BB)-2A-Hygro was a gift from Ken-Ichi Takemaru (Addgene plasmid # 127763 ; http://n2t.net/addgene:127763 ; RRID:Addgene_127763)
