[The description below was written by a language model from this plasmid's Addgene catalogue record and pLannotate feature annotations shown in this document.]
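Description:
pSpCas9(BB)-2A-Hygro is an empty-backbone mammalian expression plasmid of about 9.6 kb for all-in-one CRISPR/Cas9 delivery. It was derived from pSpCas9(BB)-2A-Puro (PX459) V2.0. According to the depositor's notes, the T2A-puromycin cassette of the parent was removed by EcoRI digestion and replaced with a PCR-amplified P2A-hygromycin cassette cut with MfeI, which leaves compatible ends. In bacteria the plasmid is maintained at high copy from a ColE1/pUC-type origin and selected with ampicillin through the bla gene. An f1 phage origin is also present, along with short annotated fragments of bom and rop and a single AAV2 ITR carried over from the parental backbone.

The plasmid holds two expression units. A human U6 RNA polymerase III promoter sits upstream of the Streptococcus pyogenes guide RNA scaffold, and the short gap between them is where a user-supplied guide sequence would be cloned; the record does not name the cloning sites. Downstream, a hybrid promoter made of the CMV enhancer, the chicken β-actin promoter and a hybrid intron drives S. pyogenes Cas9. The annotation tool splits Cas9 into contiguous N- and C-terminal portions, which together form one open reading frame ending in a nucleoplasmin nuclear localisation signal. The hygromycin phosphotransferase gene follows and the unit ends at a bGH polyadenylation signal. The P2A peptide is not annotated in the feature table, but the depositor's notes place it between Cas9 and the resistance gene, so that both proteins are made from a single transcript. Hygromycin can therefore be used to enrich transfected mammalian cells that express Cas9 and the sgRNA, offering an alternative when puromycin selection is unsuitable or already in use.
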