Features (pLannotate 1.2.2; 19 found; start..end, strand, type, name):
      1..241     +  promoter       U6 promoter: RNA polymerase III promoter for human U6 snRNA
    268..343     +  misc_RNA       gRNA scaffold: guide RNA scaffold for the Streptococcus pyogenes CRISPR/Cas9 system
    350..393     +  misc_RNA       gRNA scaffold (fragment): guide RNA scaffold for the Streptococcus pyogenes CRISPR/Cas9 system
    440..725     +  enhancer       CMV enhancer: human cytomegalovirus immediate early enhancer; contains an 18-bp deletion relative to the standard CMV enhancer
    727..1004    +  promoter       chicken β-actin promoter: No description available
   1005..1232    +  intron         hybrid intron: hybrid between chicken β-actin (CBA) and minute virus of mice (MMV) introns (Gray et al., 2011)
   1370..2971    +  CDS            Cas9(N): N-terminal portion of Streptococcus pyogenes Cas9 (Zetsche et al., 2015)
   2972..5470    +  CDS            Cas9(C): C-terminal portion of Streptococcus pyogenes Cas9 (Zetsche et al., 2015)
   5471..5518    +  CDS            nucleoplasmin NLS: bipartite nuclear localization signal from nucleoplasmin
   5584..6607    +  CDS            HygR (fragment): aminoglycoside phosphotransferase from E. coli; aph(4)-Ia; confers resistance to hygromycin
   6641..6752    +  polyA_signal   bGH poly(A) signal: bovine growth hormone polyadenylation signal
   6857..6997    +  repeat_region  AAV2 ITR: inverted terminal repeat of adeno-associated virus serotype 2 inverted
   7002..7053    -  misc_feature   bom (fragment): basis of mobility region from pBR322
   7072..7527    +  rep_origin     f1 ori (sequence partly withheld): f1 bacteriophage origin of replication; arrow indicates direction of (+) strand synthesis
   7528..7577    -  misc_feature   bom (fragment): basis of mobility region from pBR322
   7679..7714    -  CDS            rop (fragment): Rop protein, which maintains plasmids at low copy number; rop
   7809..7913    +  promoter       AmpR promoter: bla
   7914..8774    +  CDS            AmpR: β-lactamase; bla; confers resistance to ampicillin, carbenicillin, and related antibiotics
   8945..9533    +  rep_origin     ori: high-copy-number ColE1/pMB1/pBR322/pUC origin of replication
>Addgene plasmid #127763 | pSpCas9(BB)-2A-Hygro | addgene full sequence | sequence record 247560 | Addgene NGS Result
GAGGGCCTATTTCCCATGATTCCTTCATATTTGCATATACGATACAAGGCTGTTAGAGAGATAATTGGAA
TTAATTTGACTGTAAACACAAAGATATTAGTACAAAATACGTGACGTAGAAAGTAATAATTTCTTGGGTA
GTTTGCAGTTTTAAAATTATGTTTTAAAATGGACTATCATATGCTTACCGTAACTTGAAAGTATTTCGAT
TTCTTGGCTTTATATATCTTGTGGAAAGGACGAAACACCGGGTCTTCGAGAAGACCTGTTTTAGAGCTAG
AAATAGCAAGTTAAAATAAGGCTAGTCCGTTATCAACTTGAAAAAGTGGCACCGAGTCGGTGCTTTTTTG
TTTTAGAGCTAGAAATAGCAAGTTAAAATAAGGCTAGTCCGTTTTTAGCGCGTGCGCCAATTCTGCAGAC
AAATGGCTCTAGAGGTACCCGTTACATAACTTACGGTAAATGGCCCGCCTGGCTGACCGCCCAACGACCC
CCGCCCATTGACGTCAATAGTAACGCCAATAGGGACTTTCCATTGACGTCAATGGGTGGAGTATTTACGG
TAAACTGCCCACTTGGCAGTACATCAAGTGTATCATATGCCAAGTACGCCCCCTATTGACGTCAATGACG
GTAAATGGCCCGCCTGGCATTGTGCCCAGTACATGACCTTATGGGACTTTCCTACTTGGCAGTACATCTA
CGTATTAGTCATCGCTATTACCATGGTCGAGGTGAGCCCCACGTTCTGCTTCACTCTCCCCATCTCCCCC
CCCTCCCCACCCCCAATTTTGTATTTATTTATTTTTTAATTATTTTGTGCAGCGATGGGGGCGGGGGGGG
GGGGGGGGCGCGCGCCAGGCGGGGCGGGGCGGGGCGAGGGGCGGGGCGGGGCGAGGCGGAGAGGTGCGGC
GGCAGCCAATCAGAGCGGCGCGCTCCGAAAGTTTCCTTTTATGGCGAGGCGGCGGCGGCGGCGGCCCTAT
AAAAAGCGAAGCGCGCGGCGGGCGGGAGTCGCTGCGCGCTGCCTTCGCCCCGTGCCCCGCTCCGCCGCCG
CCTCGCGCCGCCCGCCCCGGCTCTGACTGACCGCGTTACTCCCACAGGTGAGCGGGCGGGACGGCCCTTC
TCCTCCGGGCTGTAATTAGCTGAGCAAGAGGTAAGGGTTTAAGGGATGGTTGGTTGGTGGGGTATTAATG
TTTAATTACCTGGAGCACCTGCCTGAAATCACTTTTTTTCAGGTTGGACCGGTGCCACCATGGACTATAA
GGACCACGACGGAGACTACAAGGATCATGATATTGATTACAAAGACGATGACGATAAGATGGCCCCAAAG
AAGAAGCGGAAGGTCGGTATCCACGGAGTCCCAGCAGCCGACAAGAAGTACAGCATCGGCCTGGACATCG
GCACCAACTCTGTGGGCTGGGCCGTGATCACCGACGAGTACAAGGTGCCCAGCAAGAAATTCAAGGTGCT
GGGCAACACCGACCGGCACAGCATCAAGAAGAACCTGATCGGAGCCCTGCTGTTCGACAGCGGCGAAACA
GCCGAGGCCACCCGGCTGAAGAGAACCGCCAGAAGAAGATACACCAGACGGAAGAACCGGATCTGCTATC
TGCAAGAGATCTTCAGCAACGAGATGGCCAAGGTGGACGACAGCTTCTTCCACAGACTGGAAGAGTCCTT
CCTGGTGGAAGAGGATAAGAAGCACGAGCGGCACCCCATCTTCGGCAACATCGTGGACGAGGTGGCCTAC
CACGAGAAGTACCCCACCATCTACCACCTGAGAAAGAAACTGGTGGACAGCACCGACAAGGCCGACCTGC
GGCTGATCTATCTGGCCCTGGCCCACATGATCAAGTTCCGGGGCCACTTCCTGATCGAGGGCGACCTGAA
CCCCGACAACAGCGACGTGGACAAGCTGTTCATCCAGCTGGTGCAGACCTACAACCAGCTGTTCGAGGAA
AACCCCATCAACGCCAGCGGCGTGGACGCCAAGGCCATCCTGTCTGCCAGACTGAGCAAGAGCAGACGGC
TGGAAAATCTGATCGCCCAGCTGCCCGGCGAGAAGAAGAATGGCCTGTTCGGAAACCTGATTGCCCTGAG
CCTGGGCCTGACCCCCAACTTCAAGAGCAACTTCGACCTGGCCGAGGATGCCAAACTGCAGCTGAGCAAG
GACACCTACGACGACGACCTGGACAACCTGCTGGCCCAGATCGGCGACCAGTACGCCGACCTGTTTCTGG
CCGCCAAGAACCTGTCCGACGCCATCCTGCTGAGCGACATCCTGAGAGTGAACACCGAGATCACCAAGGC
CCCCCTGAGCGCCTCTATGATCAAGAGATACGACGAGCACCACCAGGACCTGACCCTGCTGAAAGCTCTC
GTGCGGCAGCAGCTGCCTGAGAAGTACAAAGAGATTTTCTTCGACCAGAGCAAGAACGGCTACGCCGGCT
ACATTGACGGCGGAGCCAGCCAGGAAGAGTTCTACAAGTTCATCAAGCCCATCCTGGAAAAGATGGACGG
CACCGAGGAACTGCTCGTGAAGCTGAACAGAGAGGACCTGCTGCGGAAGCAGCGGACCTTCGACAACGGC
AGCATCCCCCACCAGATCCACCTGGGAGAGCTGCACGCCATTCTGCGGCGGCAGGAAGATTTTTACCCAT
TCCTGAAGGACAACCGGGAAAAGATCGAGAAGATCCTGACCTTCCGCATCCCCTACTACGTGGGCCCTCT
GGCCAGGGGAAACAGCAGATTCGCCTGGATGACCAGAAAGAGCGAGGAAACCATCACCCCCTGGAACTTC
GAGGAAGTGGTGGACAAGGGCGCTTCCGCCCAGAGCTTCATCGAGCGGATGACCAACTTCGATAAGAACC
TGCCCAACGAGAAGGTGCTGCCCAAGCACAGCCTGCTGTACGAGTACTTCACCGTGTATAACGAGCTGAC
CAAAGTGAAATACGTGACCGAGGGAATGAGAAAGCCCGCCTTCCTGAGCGGCGAGCAGAAAAAGGCCATC
GTGGACCTGCTGTTCAAGACCAACCGGAAAGTGACCGTGAAGCAGCTGAAAGAGGACTACTTCAAGAAAA
TCGAGTGCTTCGACTCCGTGGAAATCTCCGGCGTGGAAGATCGGTTCAACGCCTCCCTGGGCACATACCA
CGATCTGCTGAAAATTATCAAGGACAAGGACTTCCTGGACAATGAGGAAAACGAGGACATTCTGGAAGAT
ATCGTGCTGACCCTGACACTGTTTGAGGACAGAGAGATGATCGAGGAACGGCTGAAAACCTATGCCCACC
TGTTCGACGACAAAGTGATGAAGCAGCTGAAGCGGCGGAGATACACCGGCTGGGGCAGGCTGAGCCGGAA
GCTGATCAACGGCATCCGGGACAAGCAGTCCGGCAAGACAATCCTGGATTTCCTGAAGTCCGACGGCTTC
GCCAACAGAAACTTCATGCAGCTGATCCACGACGACAGCCTGACCTTTAAAGAGGACATCCAGAAAGCCC
AGGTGTCCGGCCAGGGCGATAGCCTGCACGAGCACATTGCCAATCTGGCCGGCAGCCCCGCCATTAAGAA
GGGCATCCTGCAGACAGTGAAGGTGGTGGACGAGCTCGTGAAAGTGATGGGCCGGCACAAGCCCGAGAAC
ATCGTGATCGAAATGGCCAGAGAGAACCAGACCACCCAGAAGGGACAGAAGAACAGCCGCGAGAGAATGA
AGCGGATCGAAGAGGGCATCAAAGAGCTGGGCAGCCAGATCCTGAAAGAACACCCCGTGGAAAACACCCA
GCTGCAGAACGAGAAGCTGTACCTGTACTACCTGCAGAATGGGCGGGATATGTACGTGGACCAGGAACTG
GACATCAACCGGCTGTCCGACTACGATGTGGACCATATCGTGCCTCAGAGCTTTCTGAAGGACGACTCCA
TCGACAACAAGGTGCTGACCAGAAGCGACAAGAACCGGGGCAAGAGCGACAACGTGCCCTCCGAAGAGGT
CGTGAAGAAGATGAAGAACTACTGGCGGCAGCTGCTGAACGCCAAGCTGATTACCCAGAGAAAGTTCGAC
AATCTGACCAAGGCCGAGAGAGGCGGCCTGAGCGAACTGGATAAGGCCGGCTTCATCAAGAGACAGCTGG
TGGAAACCCGGCAGATCACAAAGCACGTGGCACAGATCCTGGACTCCCGGATGAACACTAAGTACGACGA
GAATGACAAGCTGATCCGGGAAGTGAAAGTGATCACCCTGAAGTCCAAGCTGGTGTCCGATTTCCGGAAG
GATTTCCAGTTTTACAAAGTGCGCGAGATCAACAACTACCACCACGCCCACGACGCCTACCTGAACGCCG
TCGTGGGAACCGCCCTGATCAAAAAGTACCCTAAGCTGGAAAGCGAGTTCGTGTACGGCGACTACAAGGT
GTACGACGTGCGGAAGATGATCGCCAAGAGCGAGCAGGAAATCGGCAAGGCTACCGCCAAGTACTTCTTC
TACAGCAACATCATGAACTTTTTCAAGACCGAGATTACCCTGGCCAACGGCGAGATCCGGAAGCGGCCTC
TGATCGAGACAAACGGCGAAACCGGGGAGATCGTGTGGGATAAGGGCCGGGATTTTGCCACCGTGCGGAA
AGTGCTGAGCATGCCCCAAGTGAATATCGTGAAAAAGACCGAGGTGCAGACAGGCGGCTTCAGCAAAGAG
TCTATCCTGCCCAAGAGGAACAGCGATAAGCTGATCGCCAGAAAGAAGGACTGGGACCCTAAGAAGTACG
GCGGCTTCGACAGCCCCACCGTGGCCTATTCTGTGCTGGTGGTGGCCAAAGTGGAAAAGGGCAAGTCCAA
GAAACTGAAGAGTGTGAAAGAGCTGCTGGGGATCACCATCATGGAAAGAAGCAGCTTCGAGAAGAATCCC
ATCGACTTTCTGGAAGCCAAGGGCTACAAAGAAGTGAAAAAGGACCTGATCATCAAGCTGCCTAAGTACT
CCCTGTTCGAGCTGGAAAACGGCCGGAAGAGAATGCTGGCCTCTGCCGGCGAACTGCAGAAGGGAAACGA
ACTGGCCCTGCCCTCCAAATATGTGAACTTCCTGTACCTGGCCAGCCACTATGAGAAGCTGAAGGGCTCC
CCCGAGGATAATGAGCAGAAACAGCTGTTTGTGGAACAGCACAAGCACTACCTGGACGAGATCATCGAGC
AGATCAGCGAGTTCTCCAAGAGAGTGATCCTGGCCGACGCTAATCTGGACAAAGTGCTGTCCGCCTACAA
CAAGCACCGGGATAAGCCCATCAGAGAGCAGGCCGAGAATATCATCCACCTGTTTACCCTGACCAATCTG
GGAGCCCCTGCCGCCTTCAAGTACTTTGACACCACCATCGACCGGAAGAGGTACACCAGCACCAAAGAGG
TGCTGGACGCCACCCTGATCCACCAGAGCATCACCGGCCTGTACGAGACACGGATCGACCTGTCTCAGCT
GGGAGGCGACAAAAGGCCGGCGGCCACGAAAAAGGCCGGCCAGGCAAAAAAGAAAAAGGAATTGGGCGCA
ACAAACTTCTCTCTGCTGAAACAAGCCGGAGATGTCGAAGAGAATCCTGGACCGAAAAAGCCTGAACTCA
CCGCGACGTCTGTCGAGAAGTTTCTGATCGAAAAGTTCGACAGCGTGTCCGACCTGATGCAGCTCTCGGA
GGGCGAAGAATCTCGTGCTTTCAGCTTCGATGTAGGAGGGCGTGGATATGTCCTGCGGGTAAATAGCTGC
GCCGATGGTTTCTACAAAGATCGTTATGTTTATCGGCACTTTGCATCGGCCGCGCTCCCGATTCCGGAAG
TGCTTGACATTGGGGAATTCAGCGAGAGCCTGACCTATTGCATCTCCCGCCGTGCACAGGGTGTCACGTT
GCAAGACCTGCCTGAAACCGAACTGCCCGCTGTTCTGCAGCCGGTCGCGGAGGCCATGGATGCGATCGCT
GCGGCCGATCTTAGCCAGACGAGCGGGTTCGGCCCATTCGGACCGCAAGGAATCGGTCAATACACTACAT
GGCGTGATTTCATATGCGCGATTGCTGATCCCCATGTGTATCACTGGCAAACTGTGATGGACGACACCGT
CAGTGCGTCCGTCGCGCAGGCTCTCGATGAGCTGATGCTTTGGGCCGAGGACTGCCCCGAAGTCCGGCAC
CTCGTGCACGCGGATTTCGGCTCCAACAATGTCCTGACGGACAATGGCCGCATAACAGCGGTCATTGACT
GGAGCGAGGCGATGTTCGGGGATTCCCAATACGAGGTCGCCAACATCTTCTTCTGGAGGCCGTGGTTGGC
TTGTATGGAGCAGCAGACGCGCTACTTCGAGCGGAGGCATCCGGAGCTTGCAGGATCGCCGCGGCTCCGG
GCGTATATGCTCCGCATTGGTCTTGACCAACTCTATCAGAGCTTGGTTGACGGCAATTTCGATGATGCAG
CTTGGGCGCAGGGTCGATGCGACGCAATCGTCCGATCCGGAGCCGGGACTGTCGGGCGTACACAAATCGC
CCGCAGAAGCGCGGCCGTCTGGACCGATGGCTGTGTAGAAGTACTCGCCGATAGTGGAAACCGACGCCCC
AGCACTCGTCCGAGGGCAAAGGAATAGCAATTCTAACTAGAGCTCGCTGATCAGCCTCGACTGTGCCTTC
TAGTTGCCAGCCATCTGTTGTTTGCCCCTCCCCCGTGCCTTCCTTGACCCTGGAAGGTGCCACTCCCACT
GTCCTTTCCTAATAAAATGAGGAAATTGCATCGCATTGTCTGAGTAGGTGTCATTCTATTCTGGGGGGTG
GGGTGGGGCAGGACAGCAAGGGGGAGGATTGGGAAGAGAATAGCAGGCATGCTGGGGAGCGGCCGCAGGA
ACCCCTAGTGATGGAGTTGGCCACTCCCTCTCTGCGCGCTCGCTCGCTCACTGAGGCCGGGCGACCAAAG
GTCGCCCGACGCCCGGGCTTTGCCCGGGCGGCCTCAGTGAGCGAGCGAGCGCGCAGCTGCCTGCAGGGGC
GCCTGATGCGGTATTTTCTCCTTACGCATCTGTGCGGTATTTCACACCGCATA
[95 nt withheld, positions 7054-7148]
T
[46 nt withheld, positions 7150-7195]
C
[141 nt withheld, positions 7197-7337]
CCTTTGACGTTGGAGTCCACGTTCTTT
[37 nt withheld, positions 7365-7401]
ACTCTATCTCGGGCTATTCTTTTGATTTATAAGGGATTTTGCCGATTTCGGTCTATTGGTTAAAAAATGA
GCTGATTTAACAAAAATTTAACGCGAATTTTAACAAAATATTAACGTTTACAATTTTATGGTGCACTCTC
AGTACAATCTGCTCTGATGCCGCATAGTTAAGCCAGCCCCGACACCCGCCAACACCCGCTGACGCGCCCT
GACGGGCTTGTCTGCTCCCGGCATCCGCTTACAGACAAGCTGTGACCGTCTCCGGGAGCTGCATGTGTCA
GAGGTTTTCACCGTCATCACCGAAACGCGCGAGACGAAAGGGCCTCGTGATACGCCTATTTTTATAGGTT
AATGTCATGATAATAATGGTTTCTTAGACGTCAGGTGGCACTTTTCGGGGAAATGTGCGCGGAACCCCTA
TTTGTTTATTTTTCTAAATACATTCAAATATGTATCCGCTCATGAGACAATAACCCTGATAAATGCTTCA
ATAATATTGAAAAAGGAAGAGTATGAGTATTCAACATTTCCGTGTCGCCCTTATTCCCTTTTTTGCGGCA
TTTTGCCTTCCTGTTTTTGCTCACCCAGAAACGCTGGTGAAAGTAAAAGATGCTGAAGATCAGTTGGGTG
CACGAGTGGGTTACATCGAACTGGATCTCAACAGCGGTAAGATCCTTGAGAGTTTTCGCCCCGAAGAACG
TTTTCCAATGATGAGCACTTTTAAAGTTCTGCTATGTGGCGCGGTATTATCCCGTATTGACGCCGGGCAA
GAGCAACTCGGTCGCCGCATACACTATTCTCAGAATGACTTGGTTGAGTACTCACCAGTCACAGAAAAGC
ATCTTACGGATGGCATGACAGTAAGAGAATTATGCAGTGCTGCCATAACCATGAGTGATAACACTGCGGC
CAACTTACTTCTGACAACGATCGGAGGACCGAAGGAGCTAACCGCTTTTTTGCACAACATGGGGGATCAT
GTAACTCGCCTTGATCGTTGGGAACCGGAGCTGAATGAAGCCATACCAAACGACGAGCGTGACACCACGA
TGCCTGTAGCAATGGCAACAACGTTGCGCAAACTATTAACTGGCGAACTACTTACTCTAGCTTCCCGGCA
ACAATTAATAGACTGGATGGAGGCGGATAAAGTTGCAGGACCACTTCTGCGCTCGGCCCTTCCGGCTGGC
TGGTTTATTGCTGATAAATCTGGAGCCGGTGAGCGTGGAAGCCGCGGTATCATTGCAGCACTGGGGCCAG
ATGGTAAGCCCTCCCGTATCGTAGTTATCTACACGACGGGGAGTCAGGCAACTATGGATGAACGAAATAG
ACAGATCGCTGAGATAGGTGCCTCACTGATTAAGCATTGGTAACTGTCAGACCAAGTTTACTCATATATA
CTTTAGATTGATTTAAAACTTCATTTTTAATTTAAAAGGATCTAGGTGAAGATCCTTTTTGATAATCTCA
TGACCAAAATCCCTTAACGTGAGTTTTCGTTCCACTGAGCGTCAGACCCCGTAGAAAAGATCAAAGGATC
TTCTTGAGATCCTTTTTTTCTGCGCGTAATCTGCTGCTTGCAAACAAAAAAACCACCGCTACCAGCGGTG
GTTTGTTTGCCGGATCAAGAGCTACCAACTCTTTTTCCGAAGGTAACTGGCTTCAGCAGAGCGCAGATAC
CAAATACTGTTCTTCTAGTGTAGCCGTAGTTAGGCCACCACTTCAAGAACTCTGTAGCACCGCCTACATA
CCTCGCTCTGCTAATCCTGTTACCAGTGGCTGCTGCCAGTGGCGATAAGTCGTGTCTTACCGGGTTGGAC
TCAAGACGATAGTTACCGGATAAGGCGCAGCGGTCGGGCTGAACGGGGGGTTCGTGCACACAGCCCAGCT
TGGAGCGAACGACCTACACCGAACTGAGATACCTACAGCGTGAGCTATGAGAAAGCGCCACGCTTCCCGA
AGGGAGAAAGGCGGACAGGTATCCGGTAAGCGGCAGGGTCGGAACAGGAGAGCGCACGAGGGAGCTTCCA
GGGGGAAACGCCTGGTATCTTTATAGTCCTGTCGGGTTTCGCCACCTCTGACTTGAGCGTCGATTTTTGT
GATGCTCGTCAGGGGGGCGGAGCCTATGGAAAAACGCCAGCAACGCGGCCTTTTTACGGTTCCTGGCCTT
TTGCTGGCCTTTTGCTCACATGT
